>Addgene plasmid #118389 | p2R3z-BASI-ccdB-BSAI | addgene full sequence | sequence record 470418 | Addgene Long Read Sequencing Result
TTGAGATCCTTTTTTTCTGCGCGTAATCTGCTGCTTGCAAACAAAAAAACCACCGCTACCAGCGGTGGTT
TGTTTGCCGGATCAAGAGCTACCAACTCTTTTTCCGAAGGTAACTGGCTTCAGCAGAGCGCAGATACCAA
ATACTGTTCTTCTAGTGTAGCCGTAGTTAGGCCACCACTTCAAGAACTCTGTAGCACCGCCTACATACCT
CGCTCTGCTAATCCTGTTACCAGTGGCTGCTGCCAGTGGCGATAAGTCGTGTCTTACCGGGTTGGACTCA
AGACGATAGTTACCGGATAAGGCGCAGCGGTCGGGCTGAACGGGGGGTTCGTGCACACAGCCCAGCTTGG
AGCGAACGACCTACACCGAACTGAGATACCTACAGCGTGAGCTATGAGAAAGCGCCACGCTTCCCGAAGG
GAGAAAGGCGGACAGGTATCCGGTAAGCGGCAGGGTCGGAACAGGAGAGCGCACGAGGGAGCTTCCAGGG
GGAAACGCCTGGTATCTTTATAGTCCTGTCGGGTTTCGCCACCTCTGACTTGAGCGTCGATTTTTGTGAT
GCTCGTCAGGGGGGCGGAGCCTATGGAAAAACGCCAGCAACGCGGCCTTTTTACGGTTCCTGGCCTTTTG
CTGGCCTTTTGCTCACATGTTCTTTCCTGCGTTATCCCCTGATTCTGTGGATAACCGTATTACCGCCTTT
GAGTGAGCTGATACCGCTCGCCGCAGCCGAACGACCGAGCGCAGCGAGTCAGTGAGCGAGGAAGCGGAAG
AGCGCCCAATACGCAAACCGCCTCTCCCCGCGCGTTGGCCGATTCATTAATGCAGCTGGCACGACAGGTT
TCCCGACTGGAAAGCGGGCAGTGAGCGCAACGCAATTAATACGCGTACCGCTAGCCAGGAAGAGTTTGTA
GAAACGCAAAAAGGCCATCCGTCAGGATGGCCTTCTGCTTAGTTTGATGCCTGGCAGTTTATGGCGGGCG
TCCTGCCCGCCACCCTCCGGGCCGTTGCTTCACAACGTTCAAATCCGCTCCCGGCGGATTTGTCCTACTC
AGGAGAGCGTTCACCGACAAACAACAGATAAAACGAAAGGCCCAGTCTTCCGACTGAGCCTTTCGTTTTA
TTTGATGCCTGGCAGTTCCCTACTCTCGCGTTAACGCTAGCATGGATGTTTTCCCAGTCACGACGTTGTA
AAACGACGGCCAGTCTTAAGCTCGGGCCCTGCAGCTCTAGAGCTCGAATTCTACAGGTCACTAATACCAT
CTAAGTAGTTGGTTCATAGTGACTGCATATGTTGTGTTTTACAGTATTATGTAGTCTGTTTTTTATGCAA
AATCTAATTTAATATATTGATATTTATATCATTTTACGTTTCTCGTTCAACTTTCTTGTACAAAGTGGAA
CTCGAGAGACCTCTGAAGTGGCCGATTCATTAATGCAGCTGGCACGACAGGTTTCCCGACTGGAAAGCGG
GCAGTGAGCGCAACGCAATTAATGTGAGTTAGCTCACTCATTAGGCACCCCAGGCTTTACACTTTATGCT
TCCGGCTCGTATGTTGTGTGGAATTGTGAGCGGATAACAATTTCACACAAGAAACAGCTATGACCATGAT
TACGCCAAGCTATTTAGGTGACACTATAGAATACTCAAGCTATGCATCAAGCTCAATGGGTCTAGTCTGT
AGATACCCATCACACTGGCGACCGCTCGAACATCAGTTTAAGGTTTACACCTATAAAAGAGAGAGCCGTT
ATCGTCTGTTTGTGGATGTACAGAGTGATATTATTGACACGCCGGGGCGACGGATGGTGATCCCCCTGGC
CAGTGCACGTCTGCTGTCAGATAAAGTCTCCCGTGAACTTTACCCGGTGGTGCATATCGGGGATGGAAGC
TGGCGCATGATGACCACCGATATGGCCAGTGTGCCTGTCTCCGTTATCGGGGAAGAAGTGGCTGAGATCA
GCCACTTCTTCCCCGATATGGCCAGTGTGCCTGTCTCCGTTATCGGGGAAGAAGTGGCTGATCTCAGCCA
CCGCGAAAATGACATCAAAAACGCCATTAACCTGATGTTCTGGGGAATATAAATGTCAGGCCTGAATGGC
GAATGGACGCGCCCTGTAGCGGCGCATTAAGCGCGGCGGGTGAGCGTGGGTCTCGCGGTTCAACTTTATT
ATACAAAGTTGGCATTATAAAAAAGCATTGCTTATCAATTTGTTGCAACGAACAGGTCACTATCAGTCAA
AATAAAATCATTATTTGGAGCTCCATGGTAGCGTTAACGCGGCCGCGATATCCCCTATAGTGAGTCGTAT
TACATGGTCATAGCTGTTTCCTGGCAGCTCTGGCCCGTGTCTCAAAATCTCTGATGTTACATTGCACAAG
ATAAAAATATATCATCATGATCAGTCCTGCTCCTCGGCCACGAAGTGCACGCAGTTGCCGGCCGGGTCGC
GCAGGGCGAACTCCCGCCCCCACGGCTGCTCGCCGATCTCGGTCATGGCCGGCCCGGAGGCGTCCCGGAA
GTTCGTGGACACGACCTCCGACCACTCGGCGTACAGCTCGTCCAGGCCGCGCACCCACACCCAGGCCAGG
GTGTTGTCCGGCACCACCTGGTCCTGGACCGCGCTGATGAACAGGGTCACGTCGTCCCGGACCACACCGG
CGAAGTCGTCCTCCACGAAGTCCCGGGAGAACCCGAGCCGGTCGGTCCAGAACTCGACCGCTCCGGCGAC
GTCGCGCGCGGTGAGCACCGGAACGGCACTGGTCAACTTGGCCATGGTTTAGTTCCTCACCTTGTCGTAT
TATACTATGCCGATATACTATGCCGATGATTAATTGTCAACACGTGCTGATCATGACCAAAATCCCTTAA
CGTGAGTTACGCGTCGTTCCACTGAGCGTCAGACCCCGTAGAAAAGATCAAAGGATCTTC
Features (pLannotate 1.2.2; 19 found; start..end, strand, type, name):
      1..589     +  rep_origin     ori: high-copy-number ColE1/pMB1/pBR322/pUC origin of replication
    772..864     +  CDS            lacI (fragment): lac repressor; lacI; The lac repressor binds to the lac operator to inhibit transcription in E. coli. This inhibition can be relieved by adding lactose or isopropyl-β-D-thiogalactopyranoside (IPTG).
    919..946     -  terminator     rrnB T2 terminator: transcription terminator T2 from the E. coli rrnB gene
   1078..1121    +  terminator     rrnB T1 terminator: Escherichia coli rrnB; transcription terminator T1 from the E. coli rrnB gene
   1168..1204    -  CDS            lacZα (fragment): LacZα fragment of β-galactosidase; lacZ fragment
   1275..1398    -  protein_bind   attR2: mutant version of attR; recombination site for the Gateway® LR reaction LR Clonase™
   1419..1477    +  CDS            lacI (fragment): lac repressor; lacI; The lac repressor binds to the lac operator to inhibit transcription in E. coli. This inhibition can be relieved by adding lactose or isopropyl-β-D-thiogalactopyranoside (IPTG).
   1490..1511    +  protein_bind   CAP binding site: CAP binding activates transcription in the presence of cAMP. E. coli catabolite activator protein
   1526..1556    +  promoter       lac promoter: promoter for the E. coli lac operon
   1564..1580    +  protein_bind   lac operator: The lac repressor binds to the lac operator to inhibit transcription in E. coli. This inhibition can be relieved by adding lactose or isopropyl-β-D-thiogalactopyranoside (IPTG). lac repressor encoded by lacI
   1622..1640    +  promoter       SP6 promoter: promoter for bacteriophage SP6 RNA polymerase
   1714..1965    +  CDS            ccdB (fragment): CcdB, a bacterial toxin that poisons DNA gyrase; ccdB; Plasmids containing the ccdB gene cannot be propagated in standard E. coli strains.
   1973..2082    +  CDS            ccdB (fragment): CcdB, a bacterial toxin that poisons DNA gyrase; ccdB; Plasmids containing the ccdB gene cannot be propagated in standard E. coli strains.
   2107..2142    +  rep_origin     f1 ori (fragment): f1 bacteriophage origin of replication; arrow indicates direction of (+) strand synthesis
   2161..2181    -  protein_bind   attB3: mutant version of attB; core recombination site for the Gateway® BP reaction BP Clonase™
   2172..2257    -  protein_bind   attL1 (fragment): mutant version of attL; recombination site for the Gateway® LR reaction LR Clonase™
   2294..2312    -  promoter       T7 promoter: promoter for bacteriophage T7 RNA polymerase
   2401..2775    -  CDS            BleoR: antibiotic-binding protein; Sh ble from Streptoalloteichus hindustanus; confers resistance to bleomycin, phleomycin, and Zeocin™
   2794..2841    -  promoter       EM7 promoter: synthetic bacterial promoter&nbsp
