>Addgene plasmid #118389 | p2R3z-BASI-ccdB-BSAI | analyzer sequence | sequence record 223561
CCCTATAGTGAGTCGTATTACATGGTCATAGCTGTTTCCTGGCAGCTCTGGCCCGTGTCTCAAAATCTCT
GATGTTACATTGCACAAGATAAAATAATATCATCATGATCAGTCCTGCTCCTCGGCCACGAAGTGCACGC
AGTTGCCGGCCGGGTCGCGCAGGGCGAACTCCCGCCCCCACGGCTGCTCGCCGATCTCGGTCATGGCCGG
CCCGGAGGCGTCCCGGAAGTTCGTGGACACGACCTCCGACCACTCGGCGTACAGCTCGTCCAGGCCGCGC
ACCCACACCCAGGCCAGGGTGTTGTCCGGCACCACCTGGTCCTGGACCGCGCTGATGAACAGGGTCACGT
CGTCCCGGACCACACCGGCGAAGTCGTCCTCCACGAAGTCCCGGGAGAACCCGAGCCGGTCGGTCCAGAA
CTCGACCGCTCCGGCGACGTCGCGCGCGGTGAGCACCGGAACGGCACTGGTCAACTTGGCCATGGTTTAG
TTCCTCACCTTGTCGTATTATACTATGCCGATATACTATGCCGATGATTAATTGTCAACACGTGCTGATC
ATGACCAAAATCCCTTAACGTGAGTTACGCGTCGTTCCACTGAGCGTCAGACCCCGTAGAAAAGATCAAA
GGATCTTCTTGAGATCCTTTTTTTCTGCGCGTAATCTGCTGCTTGCAAACAAAAAAACCACCGCTACCAG
CGGTGGTTTGTTTGCCGGATCAAGAGCTACCAACTCTTTTTCCGAAGGTAACTGGCTTCAGCAGAGCGCA
GATACCAAATACTGTTCTTCTAGTGTAGCCGTAGTTAGGCCACCACTTCAAGAACTCTGTAGCACCGCCT
ACATACCTCGCTCTGCTAATCCTGTTACCAGTGGCTGCTGCCAGTGGCGATAAGTCGTGTCTTACCGGGT
TGGACTCAAGACGATAGTTACCGGATAAGGCGCAGCGGTCGGGCTGAACGGGGGGTTCGTGCACACAGCC
CAGCTTGGAGCGAACGACCTACACCGAACTGAGATACCTACAGCGTGAGCTATGAGAAAGCGCCACGCTT
CCCGAAGGGAGAAAGGCGGACAGGTATCCGGTAAGCGGCAGGGTCGGAACAGGAGAGCGCACGAGGGAGC
TTCCAGGGGGAAACGCCTGGTATCTTTATAGTCCTGTCGGGTTTCGCCACCTCTGACTTGAGCGTCGATT
TTTGTGATGCTCGTCAGGGGGGCGGAGCCTATGGAAAAACGCCAGCAACGCGGCCTTTTTACGGTTCCTG
GCCTTTTGCTGGCCTTTTGCTCACATGTTCTTTCCTGCGTTATCCCCTGATTCTGTGGATAACCGTATTA
CCGCCTTTGAGTGAGCTGATACCGCTCGCCGCAGCCGAACGACCGAGCGCAGCGAGTCAGTGAGCGAGGA
AGCGGAAGAGCGCCCAATACGCAAACCGCCTCTCCCCGCGCGTTGGCCGATTCATTAATGCAGCTGGCAC
GACAGGTTTCCCGACTGGAAAGCGGGCAGTGAGCGCAACGCAATTAATACGCGTACCGCTAGCCAGGAAG
AGTTTGTAGAAACGCAAAAAGGCCATCCGTCAGGATGGCCTTCTGCTTAGTTTGATGCCTGGCAGTTTAT
GGCGGGCGTCCTGCCCGCCACCCTCCGGGCCGTTGCTTCACAACGTTCAAATCCGCTCCCGGCGGATTTG
TCCTACTCAGGAGAGCGTTCACCGACAAACAACAGATAAAACGAAAGGCCCAGTCTTCCGACTGAGCCTT
TCGTTTTATTTGATGCCTGGCAGTTCCCTACTCTCGCGTTAACGCTAGCATGGATGTTTTCCCAGTCACG
ACGTTGTAAAACGACGGCCAGTCTTAAGCTCGGGCCCTGCAGCTCTAGAGCTCGAATTCTACAGGTCACT
AATACCATCTAAGTAGTTGATTCATAGTGACTGCATATGTTGTGTTTTACAGTATTATGTAGTCTGTTTT
TTATGCAAAATCTAATTTAATATATTGATATTTATATCATTTTACGTTTCTCGTTCAACTTTCTTGTACA
AAGTGGAACTCGAGAGACCTCTGAAGTGGCCGATTCATTAATGCAGCTGGCACGACAGGTTTCCCGACTG
GAAAGCGGGCAGTGAGCGCAACGCAATTAATGTGAGTTAGCTCACTCATTAGGCACCCCAGGCTTTACAC
TTTATGCTTCCGGCTCGTATGTTGTGTGGAATTGTGAGCGGATAACAATTTCACACAAGAAACAGCTATG
ACCATGATTACGCCAAGCTATTTAGGTGACACTATAGAATACTCAAGCTATGCATCAAGCTCAATGGGTC
TAGTCTGTAGATACCCATCACACTGGCGACCGCTCGAACATCAGTTTAAGGTTTACACCTATAAAAGAGA
GAGCCGTTATCGTCTGTTTGTGGATGTACAGAGTGATATTATTGACACGCCGGGGCGACGGATGGTGATC
CCCCTGGCCAGTGCACGTCTGCTGTCAGATAAAGTCTCCCGTGAACTTTACCCGGTGGTGCATATCGGGG
ATGAAAGCTGGCGCATGATGACCACCGATATGGCCAGTGTGCCTGTCTCCGTTATCGGGGAAGAAGTGGC
TGATCTCAGCCACCGCGAAAATGACATCAAAAACGCCATTAACCTGATGTTCTGGGGAATATAAATGTCA
GGCCTGAATGGCGAATGGACGCGCCCTGTAGCGGCGCATTAAGCGCGGCGGGTGAGCGTGGGTCTCGCGG
TTCAACTTTATTATACAAAGTTGGCATTATAAAAAAGCATTGCTTATCAATTTGTTGCAACGAACAGGTC
ACTATCAGTCAAAATAAAATCATTATTTGGAGCTCCATGGTAGCGTTAACGCGGCCGCGATATC
Features (pLannotate 1.2.2; 18 found; start..end, strand, type, name):
      2..20      -  promoter       T7 promoter: promoter for bacteriophage T7 RNA polymerase
    109..483     -  CDS            BleoR: antibiotic-binding protein; Sh ble from Streptoalloteichus hindustanus; confers resistance to bleomycin, phleomycin, and Zeocin™
    502..549     -  promoter       EM7 promoter: synthetic bacterial promoter&nbsp
    639..1227    +  rep_origin     ori: high-copy-number ColE1/pMB1/pBR322/pUC origin of replication
   1410..1502    +  CDS            lacI (fragment): lac repressor; lacI; The lac repressor binds to the lac operator to inhibit transcription in E. coli. This inhibition can be relieved by adding lactose or isopropyl-β-D-thiogalactopyranoside (IPTG).
   1557..1584    -  terminator     rrnB T2 terminator: transcription terminator T2 from the E. coli rrnB gene
   1716..1759    +  terminator     rrnB T1 terminator: Escherichia coli rrnB; transcription terminator T1 from the E. coli rrnB gene
   1806..1842    -  CDS            lacZα (fragment): LacZα fragment of β-galactosidase; lacZ fragment
   1913..2036    -  protein_bind   attR2: mutant version of attR; recombination site for the Gateway® LR reaction LR Clonase™
   2057..2115    +  CDS            lacI (fragment): lac repressor; lacI; The lac repressor binds to the lac operator to inhibit transcription in E. coli. This inhibition can be relieved by adding lactose or isopropyl-β-D-thiogalactopyranoside (IPTG).
   2128..2149    +  protein_bind   CAP binding site: CAP binding activates transcription in the presence of cAMP. E. coli catabolite activator protein
   2164..2194    +  promoter       lac promoter: promoter for the E. coli lac operon
   2202..2218    +  protein_bind   lac operator: The lac repressor binds to the lac operator to inhibit transcription in E. coli. This inhibition can be relieved by adding lactose or isopropyl-β-D-thiogalactopyranoside (IPTG). lac repressor encoded by lacI
   2260..2278    +  promoter       SP6 promoter: promoter for bacteriophage SP6 RNA polymerase
   2352..2654    +  CDS            ccdB: CcdB, a bacterial toxin that poisons DNA gyrase; ccdB; Plasmids containing the ccdB gene cannot be propagated in standard E. coli strains.
   2679..2714    +  rep_origin     f1 ori (fragment): f1 bacteriophage origin of replication; arrow indicates direction of (+) strand synthesis
   2733..2753    -  protein_bind   attB3: mutant version of attB; core recombination site for the Gateway® BP reaction BP Clonase™
   2744..2829    -  protein_bind   attL1 (fragment): mutant version of attL; recombination site for the Gateway® LR reaction LR Clonase™
