>Addgene plasmid #118389 | p2R3z-BASI-ccdB-BSAI Sequencing Result | analyzer sequence | sequence record 237126
TAGGGGATATCGCGGCCGCGTTAACGCTACCATGGAGCTCCAAATAATGATTTTATTTTGACTGATAGTG
ACCTGTTCGTTGCAACAAATTGATAAGCAATGCTTTTTTATAATGCCAACTTTGTATAATAAAGTTGAAC
CGCGAGACCCACGCTCACCCGCCGCGCTTAATGCGCCGCTACAGGGCGCGTCCATTCGCCATTCAGGCCT
GACATTTATATTCCCCAGAACATCAGGTTAATGGCGTTTTTGATGTCATTTTCGCGGTGGCTGAGATCAG
CCACTTCTTCCCCGATAACGGAGACAGGCACACTGGCCATATCGGTGGTCATCATGCGCCAGCTTCCATC
CCCGATATGCACCACCGGGTAAAGTTCACGGGAGACTTTATCTGACAGCAGACGTGCACTGGCCAGGGGG
ATCACCATCCGTCGCCCCGGCGTGTCAATAATATCACTCTGTACATCCACAAACAGACGATAACGGCTCT
CTCTTTTATAGGTGTAAACCTTAAACTGATGTTCGAGCGGTCGCCAGTGTGATGGGTATCTACAGACTAG
ACCCATTGAGCTTGATGCATAGCTTGAGTATTCTATAGTGTCACCTAAATAGCTTGGCGTAATCATGGTC
ATAGCTGTTTCTTGTGTGAAATTGTTATCCGCTCACAATTCCACACAACATACGAGCCGGAAGCATAAAG
TGTAAAGCCTGGGGTGCCTAATGAGTGAGCTAACTCACATTAATTGCGTTGCGCTCACTGCCCGCTTTCC
AGTCGGGAAACCTGTCGTGCCAGCTGCATTAATGAATCGGCCACTTCAGAGGTCTCTCGAGTTCCACTTT
GTACAAGAAAGTTGAACGAGAAACGTAAAATGATATAAATATCAATATATTAAATTAGATTTTGCATAAA
AAACAGACTACATAATACTGTAAAACACAACATATGCAGTCACTATGAACCAACTACTTAGATGGTATTA
GTGACCTGTAGAATTCGAGCTCTAGAGCTGCAGGGCCCGAGCTTAAGACTGGCCGTCGTTTTACAACGTC
GTGACTGGGAAAACATCCATGCTAGCGTTAACGCGAGAGTAGGGAACTGCCAGGCATCAAATAAAACGAA
AGGCTCAGTCGGAAGACTGGGCCTTTCGTTTTATCTGTTGTTTGTCGGTGAACGCTCTCCTGAGTAGGAC
AAATCCGCCGGGAGCGGATTTGAACGTTGTGAAGCAACGGCCCGGAGGGTGGCGGGCAGGACGCCCGCCA
TAAACTGCCAGGCATCAAACTAAGCAGAAGGCCATCCTGACGGATGGCCTTTTTGCGTTTCTACAAACTC
TTCCTGGCTAGCGGTACGCGTATTAATTGCGTTGCGCTCACTGCCCGCTTTCCAGTCGGGAAACCTGTCG
TGCCAGCTGCATTAATGAATCGGCCAACGCGCGGGGAGAGGCGGTTTGCGTATTGGGCGCTCTTCCGCTT
CCTCGCTCACTGACTCGCTGCGCTCGGTCGTTCGGCTGCGGCGAGCGGTATCAGCTCACTCAAAGGCGGT
AATACGGTTATCCACAGAATCAGGGGATAACGCAGGAAAGAACATGTGAGCAAAAGGCCAGCAAAAGGCC
AGGAACCGTAAAAAGGCCGCGTTGCTGGCGTTTTTCCATAGGCTCCGCCCCCCTGACGAGCATCACAAAA
ATCGACGCTCAAGTCAGAGGTGGCGAAACCCGACAGGACTATAAAGATACCAGGCGTTTCCCCCTGGAAG
CTCCCTCGTGCGCTCTCCTGTTCCGACCCTGCCGCTTACCGGATACCTGTCCGCCTTTCTCCCTTCGGGA
AGCGTGGCGCTTTCTCATAGCTCACGCTGTAGGTATCTCAGTTCGGTGTAGGTCGTTCGCTCCAAGCTGG
GCTGTGTGCACGAACCCCCCGTTCAGCCCGACCGCTGCGCCTTATCCGGTAACTATCGTCTTGAGTCCAA
CCCGGTAAGACACGACTTATCGCCACTGGCAGCAGCCACTGGTAACAGGATTAGCAGAGCGAGGTATGTA
GGCGGTGCTACAGAGTTCTTGAAGTGGTGGCCTAACTACGGCTACACTAGAAGAACAGTATTTGGTATCT
GCGCTCTGCTGAAGCCAGTTACCTTCGGAAAAAGAGTTGGTAGCTCTTGATCCGGCAAACAAACCACCGC
TGGTAGCGGTGGTTTTTTTGTTTGCAAGCAGCAGATTACGCGCAGAAAAAAAGGATCTCAAGAAGATCCT
TTGATCTTTTCTACGGGGTCTGACGCTCAGTGGAACGACGCGTAACTCACGTTAAGGGATTTTGGTCATG
ATCAGCACGTGTTGACAATTAATCATCGGCATAGTATATCGGCATAGTATAATACGACAAGGTGAGGAAC
TAAACCATGGCCAAGTTGACCAGTGCCGTTCCGGTGCTCACCGCGCGCGACGTCGCCGGAGCGGTCGAGT
TCTGGACCGACCGGCTCGGGTTCTCCCGGGACTTCGTGGAGGACGACTTCGCCGGTGTGGTCCGGGACGA
CGTGACCCTGTTCATCAGCGCGGTCCAGGACCAGGTGGTGCCGGACAACACCCTGGCCTGGGTGTGGGTG
CGCGGCCTGGACGAGCTGTACGCCGAGTGGTCGGAGGTCGTGTCCACGAACTTCCGGGACGCCTCCGGGC
CGGCCATGACCGAGATCGGCGAGCAGCCGTGGGGGCGGGAGTTCGCCCTGCGCGACCCGGCCGGCAACTG
CGTGCACTTCGTGGCCGAGGAGCAGGACTGATCATGATGATATATTTTTATCTTGTGCAATGTAACATCA
GAGATTTTGAGACACGGGCCAGAGCTGCCAGGAAACAGCTATGACCATGTAATACGACTCACTA
Features (pLannotate 1.2.2; 18 found; start..end, strand, type, name):
     41..126     +  protein_bind   attL1 (fragment): mutant version of attL; recombination site for the Gateway® LR reaction LR Clonase™
    117..137     +  protein_bind   attB3: mutant version of attB; core recombination site for the Gateway® BP reaction BP Clonase™
    156..191     -  rep_origin     f1 ori (fragment): f1 bacteriophage origin of replication; arrow indicates direction of (+) strand synthesis
    216..518     -  CDS            ccdB: CcdB, a bacterial toxin that poisons DNA gyrase; ccdB; Plasmids containing the ccdB gene cannot be propagated in standard E. coli strains.
    592..610     -  promoter       SP6 promoter: promoter for bacteriophage SP6 RNA polymerase
    652..668     -  protein_bind   lac operator: The lac repressor binds to the lac operator to inhibit transcription in E. coli. This inhibition can be relieved by adding lactose or isopropyl-β-D-thiogalactopyranoside (IPTG). lac repressor encoded by lacI
    676..706     -  promoter       lac promoter: promoter for the E. coli lac operon
    721..742     -  protein_bind   CAP binding site: CAP binding activates transcription in the presence of cAMP. E. coli catabolite activator protein
    755..813     -  CDS            lacI (fragment): lac repressor; lacI; The lac repressor binds to the lac operator to inhibit transcription in E. coli. This inhibition can be relieved by adding lactose or isopropyl-β-D-thiogalactopyranoside (IPTG).
    834..957     +  protein_bind   attR2: mutant version of attR; recombination site for the Gateway® LR reaction LR Clonase™
   1028..1064    +  CDS            lacZα (fragment): LacZα fragment of β-galactosidase; lacZ fragment
   1111..1154    -  terminator     rrnB T1 terminator: Escherichia coli rrnB; transcription terminator T1 from the E. coli rrnB gene
   1286..1313    +  terminator     rrnB T2 terminator: transcription terminator T2 from the E. coli rrnB gene
   1368..1460    -  CDS            lacI (fragment): lac repressor; lacI; The lac repressor binds to the lac operator to inhibit transcription in E. coli. This inhibition can be relieved by adding lactose or isopropyl-β-D-thiogalactopyranoside (IPTG).
   1643..2231    -  rep_origin     ori: high-copy-number ColE1/pMB1/pBR322/pUC origin of replication
   2321..2368    +  promoter       EM7 promoter: synthetic bacterial promoter&nbsp
   2387..2761    +  CDS            BleoR: antibiotic-binding protein; Sh ble from Streptoalloteichus hindustanus; confers resistance to bleomycin, phleomycin, and Zeocin™
   2850..4       +  promoter       T7 promoter (across the origin): promoter for bacteriophage T7 RNA polymerase
