[The description below was written by a language model from this plasmid's Addgene catalogue record and pLannotate feature annotations shown in this document.]
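Description:
p2R3z-BASI-ccdB-BSAI is a small (about 2.9 kb) MultiSite Gateway entry clone built on the pDONR-P2R-P3z backbone, intended as a third-position module for assembling plant expression constructs. It replicates in E. coli from a high-copy ColE1/pUC-type origin and is selected with Zeocin through the Sh ble (BleoR) gene driven by the synthetic EM7 promoter. Because it carries the gyrase toxin gene ccdB, it is maintained in the ccdB-tolerant strain DB3.1. rrnB T1 and T2 terminators lie upstream of the recombination cassette, insulating it from read-through transcription.

The cassette is bounded by an attR2 site on one side and, on the other, a site annotated as an attB3 core overlapping an attL fragment, which is consistent with the attL3 expected in a P2R-P3 entry clone. Between these sites sit a CAP binding site, lac promoter and lac operator, an SP6 promoter, and the ccdB coding sequence. The short lacI, lacZα and f1 ori annotations are remnant fragments rather than functional parts. As the name suggests, ccdB is presumably flanked by BsaI sites, although these are not annotated in the feature tables. According to the record, any DNA fragment of interest can replace the toxin gene by Golden Gate or Gibson assembly, with ccdB providing negative selection against uncut parental plasmid in standard strains. The resulting entry clone can then be combined with other entry clones in a MultiSite LR reaction.

The two sequence records differ. The 2,864 nt one shows intact ccdB, whereas the 2,930 nt long-read sequence splits it into two fragments. This matches the depositor's note of an in-frame insertion in ccdB that was already present in the original stock and reportedly does not impair function.
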