Addgene plasmid #118389: p2R3z-BASI-ccdB-BSAI
Purpose: Entry clone containing ccdB negative selection marker. Used to clone any DNA fragments of interest; goldengate and gibson assembly cloning compatible. For use in plants and compatible with the MultiSite Gateway system
Depositing lab: Ari Pekka Mähönen. Depositing organization: University of Helsinki. Publication: An inducible genome editing system for plants. Wang X, Ye L, Lyu M, Ursache R, Loytynoja A, Mahonen AP. Nat Plants. 2020 Jun 29. pii: 10.1038/s41477-020-0695-2. doi: 10.1038/s41477-020-0695-2. PubMed 32601420.
Backbone
  Vector backbone: pDONR-P2R-P3z
  Vector type: Unspecified
Growth in bacteria
  Bacterial resistance: Bleocin (Zeocin), 50 μg/mL
  Growth temperature: 37°C
  Growth strain: DB3.1
  Copy number: High Copy
Gene/Insert
  Gene/Insert name: ccdB
  Mutation: See Depositor Comments Section
  Cloning method: Gateway Cloning
  Sequencing primers: 5′ M13 Forward (-20) gtaaaacgacggccag; 3′ T7 universal primer, taatacgactcactataggg
Terms and licenses: Academic/Nonprofit Terms; Industry Terms: Not Available to Industry
Depositor comments: Addgene NGS identified an in-frame insertion in the ccdB gene in this plasmid, the depositing lab confirmed that this variant was present in their initial stock of the plasmid and has functioned as expected.
How to cite: p2R3z-BASI-ccdB-BSAI was a gift from Ari Pekka Mähönen (Addgene plasmid # 118389 ; http://n2t.net/addgene:118389 ; RRID:Addgene_118389)
